Addgene plasmid #213229: DRD3-DuET
Purpose: The DuET construct encodes the named human GPCR engineered with a cleaved hemagglutinin signal peptide, a 5' FLAG and a 3' 1D4 epitope tag optimized for expression in mammalian cells and proteomics studies.
Depositing lab: Thomas Sakmar. Depositing organization: Rockefeller University. Publication: Multiplexed selectivity screening of anti-GPCR antibodies. Dahl L, Kotliar IB, Bendes A, Dodig-Crnkovic T, Fromm S, Elofsson A, Uhlen M, Sakmar TP, Schwenk JM. Sci Adv. 2023 May 3;9(18):eadf9297. doi: 10.1126/sciadv.adf9297. Epub 2023 May 3. PubMed 37134173.
Backbone
  Vector backbone: pcDNA 3.1 (+)
  Vector type: Mammalian Expression
Growth in bacteria
  Bacterial resistance: Ampicillin, 100 μg/mL
  Growth temperature: 37°C
  Growth strain: DH5alpha
  Copy number: High Copy
Gene/Insert
  Gene/Insert name: DRD3 (alt name: Dopamine receptor D3)
  Species: H. sapiens (human)
  Entrez Gene: DRD3 (a.k.a. D3DR, ETM1, FET1)
  Promoter: CMV, T7
  Tag / fusion protein: FLAG (N terminal on insert); 1D4 (C terminal on insert)
  Cloning method: Gibson Cloning
Terms and licenses: Academic/Nonprofit Terms; Industry Terms: Not Available to Industry
Depositor comments: Class: A, Family: Dopamine. Ensembl ID: ENSG00000151577, Uniprot ID: P35462
How to cite: DRD3-DuET was a gift from Thomas Sakmar (Addgene plasmid # 213229 ; http://n2t.net/addgene:213229 ; RRID:Addgene_213229)
