[The description below was written by a language model from this plasmid's Addgene catalogue record and pLannotate feature annotations shown in this document.]
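Description:
DRD3-DuET is a mammalian expression plasmid built on the pcDNA 3.1 (+) backbone that carries the human dopamine receptor D3 (DRD3), a class A GPCR of the dopamine family, in an epitope-tagged "DuET" format. It is propagated in E. coli as a high-copy plasmid through a ColE1/pUC-type origin and selected with ampicillin via the β-lactamase gene. An f1 origin is also present. For selection in mammalian cells, the backbone supplies a neomycin/kanamycin phosphotransferase cassette driven by the SV40 enhancer/early promoter and terminated by an SV40 polyadenylation signal.

The receptor coding sequence sits downstream of the CMV immediate-early enhancer and promoter, which gives strong constitutive transcription in mammalian cells, and is followed by the bovine growth hormone polyadenylation signal. A T7 promoter lies between the CMV promoter and the insert and could support in vitro transcription. According to the record, the open reading frame begins with a cleavable hemagglutinin signal peptide, which promotes membrane insertion and is removed during processing. This is followed by an N-terminal FLAG epitope, the DRD3 sequence, and a C-terminal 1D4 epitope. The automated annotation detects the DRD3 coding region and a single FLAG-like segment (labelled as a 3xFLAG fragment), but does not call out the signal peptide or the 1D4 tag. Small hits such as the lacI, ble, bom and HIV-1 LTR fragments appear to be backbone remnants or partial matches rather than functional elements.

Having tags at both termini allows capture and detection of the full-length receptor from either end. The construct is intended for receptor expression in mammalian cells and for proteomics studies, and the associated work used it in multiplexed selectivity screening of anti-GPCR antibodies.
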