Features (pLannotate 1.2.2; 21 found; start..end, strand, type, name):
     97..685     +  rep_origin     ori: high-copy-number ColE1/pMB1/pBR322/pUC origin of replication
    868..960     +  CDS            lacI (fragment): lac repressor; lacI; The lac repressor binds to the lac operator to inhibit transcription in E. coli. This inhibition can be relieved by adding lactose or isopropyl-β-D-thiogalactopyranoside (IPTG).
    973..994     +  protein_bind   CAP binding site: CAP binding activates transcription in the presence of cAMP. E. coli catabolite activator protein
   1009..1039    +  promoter       lac promoter: promoter for the E. coli lac operon
   1047..1063    +  protein_bind   lac operator: The lac repressor binds to the lac operator to inhibit transcription in E. coli. This inhibition can be relieved by adding lactose or isopropyl-β-D-thiogalactopyranoside (IPTG). lac repressor encoded by lacI
   1136..1257    -  polyA_signal   SV40 poly(A) signal: SV40 polyadenylation signal
   1252..1410    -  CDS            ble (fragment): BLE_KLEPN - Experimental evidence at protein level: Swiss-Prot protein existence level 1. Binding protein with a strong affinity to the bleomycin family of antibiotics. Binds to CL990; an antimitotic-antibiotic compound. From Klebsiella pneumoniae.
   1434..2225    -  CDS            neo: KKA2_KLEPN - Also known as kan, nptII. Experimental evidence at protein level: Swiss-Prot protein existence level 1. Resistance to kanamycin, neomycin, paromomycin, ribostamycin, butirosin and gentamicin B. From Klebsiella pneumoniae.
   2292..2621    -  promoter       SV40 promoter: SV40 enhancer and early promoter
   2635..3063    -  rep_origin     f1 ori (sequence partly withheld): f1 bacteriophage origin of replication; arrow indicates direction of (+) strand synthesis
   3084..3105    -  promoter       SV40 promoter (fragment): SV40 enhancer and early promoter
   3109..3333    -  polyA_signal   bGH poly(A) signal: bovine growth hormone polyadenylation signal
   3458..4657    -  CDS            DRD3: DRD3_HUMAN - Experimental evidence at protein level: Swiss-Prot protein existence level 1. Dopamine receptor whose activity is mediated by G proteins which inhibit adenylyl cyclase. Promotes cell proliferation. From Homo sapiens (Human).
   4670..4690    -  CDS            3xFLAG (fragment): three tandem FLAG® epitope tags
   4789..4807    -  promoter       T7 promoter: promoter for bacteriophage T7 RNA polymerase
   4823..4856    -  LTR            5' LTR (truncated) (fragment): truncated 5' long terminal repeat (LTR) from HIV-1
   4852..5055    -  promoter       CMV promoter: human cytomegalovirus (CMV) immediate early promoter
   5056..5435    -  enhancer       CMV enhancer: human cytomegalovirus immediate early enhancer
   5590..5642    +  misc_feature   bom (fragment): basis of mobility region from pBR322
   5701..5805    +  promoter       AmpR promoter: bla
   5806..6666    +  CDS            AmpR: β-lactamase; bla; confers resistance to ampicillin, carbenicillin, and related antibiotics
>Addgene plasmid #213229 | DRD3-DuET | addgene full sequence | sequence record 430895 | Addgene NGS Result
GAAGATCCTTTTTGATAATCTCATGACCAAAATCCCTTAACGTGAGTTTTCGTTCCACTGAGCGTCAGAC
CCCGTAGAAAAGATCAAAGGATCTTCTTGAGATCCTTTTTTTCTGCGCGTAATCTGCTGCTTGCAAACAA
AAAAACCACCGCTACCAGCGGTGGTTTGTTTGCCGGATCAAGAGCTACCAACTCTTTTTCCGAAGGTAAC
TGGCTTCAGCAGAGCGCAGATACCAAATACCGTTCTTCTAGTGTAGCCGTAGTTAGGCCACCACTTCAAG
AACTCTGTAGCACCGCCTACATACCTCGCTCTGCTAATCCTGTTACCAGTGGCTGCTGCCAGTGGCGATA
AGTCGTGTCTTACCGGGTTGGACTCAAGACGATAGTTACCGGATAAGGCGCAGCGGTCGGGCTGAACGGG
GGGTTCGTGCACACAGCCCAGCTTGGAGCGAACGACCTACACCGAACTGAGATACCTACAGCGTGAGCTA
TGAGAAAGCGCCACGCTTCCCGAAGGGAGAAAGGCGGACAGGTATCCGGTAAGCGGCAGGGTCGGAACAG
GAGAGCGCACGAGGGAGCTTCCAGGGGGAAACGCCTGGTATCTTTATAGTCCTGTCGGGTTTCGCCACCT
CTGACTTGAGCGTCGATTTTTGTGATGCTCGTCAGGGGGGCGGAGCCTATGGAAAAACGCCAGCAACGCG
GCCTTTTTACGGTTCCTGGCCTTTTGCTGGCCTTTTGCTCACATGTTCTTTCCTGCGTTATCCCCTGATT
CTGTGGATAACCGTATTACCGCCTTTGAGTGAGCTGATACCGCTCGCCGCAGCCGAACGACCGAGCGCAG
CGAGTCAGTGAGCGAGGAAGCGGAAGAGCGCCCAATACGCAAACCGCCTCTCCCCGCGCGTTGGCCGATT
CATTAATGCAGCTGGCACGACAGGTTTCCCGACTGGAAAGCGGGCAGTGAGCGCAACGCAATTAATGTGA
GTTAGCTCACTCATTAGGCACCCCAGGCTTTACACTTTATGCTTCCGGCTCGTATGTTGTGTGGAATTGT
GAGCGGATAACAATTTCACACAGGAAACAGCTATGACCATGATTACGCCAAGCTCTAGCTAGAGGTCGAC
GGTATACAGACATGATAAGATACATTGATGAGTTTGGACAAACCACAACTAGAATGCAGTGAAAAAAATG
CTTTATTTGTGAAATTTGTGATGCTATTGCTTTATTTGTAACCATTATAAGCTGCAATAAACAAGTTGGG
GTGGGCGAAGAACTCCAGCATGAGATCCCCGCGCTGGAGGATCATCCAGCCGGCGTCCCGGAAAACGATT
CCGAAGCCCAACCTTTCATAGAAGGCGGCGGTGGAATCGAAATCTCGTGATGGCAGGTTGGGCGTCGCTT
GGTCGGTCATTTCGAACCCCAGAGTCCCGCTCAGAAGAACTCGTCAAGAAGGCGATAGAAGGCGATGCGC
TGCGAATCGGGAGCGGCGATACCGTAAAGCACGAGGAAGCGGTCAGCCCATTCGCCGCCAAGCTCTTCAG
CAATATCACGGGTAGCCAACGCTATGTCCTGATAGCGGTCCGCCACACCCAGCCGGCCACAGTCGATGAA
TCCAGAAAAGCGGCCATTTTCCACCATGATATTCGGCAAGCAGGCATCGCCATGGGTCACGACGAGATCC
TCGCCGTCGGGCATGCGCGCCTTGAGCCTGGCGAACAGTTCGGCTGGCGCGAGCCCCTGATGCTCTTCGT
CCAGATCATCCTGATCGACAAGACCGGCTTCCATCCGAGTACGTGCTCGCTCGATGCGATGTTTCGCTTG
GTGGTCGAATGGGCAGGTAGCCGGATCAAGCGTATGCAGCCGCCGCATTGCATCAGCCATGATGGATACT
TTCTCGGCAGGAGCAAGGTGAGATGACAGGAGATCCTGCCCCGGCACTTCGCCCAATAGCAGCCAGTCCC
TTCCCGCTTCAGTGACAACGTCGAGCACAGCTGCGCAAGGAACGCCCGTCGTGGCCAGCCACGATAGCCG
CGCTGCCTCGTCCTGCAGTTCATTCAGGGCACCGGACAGGTCGGTCTTGACAAAAAGAACCGGGCGCCCC
TGCGCTGACAGCCGGAACACGGCGGCATCAGAGCAGCCGATTGTCTGTTGTGCCCAGTCATAGCCGAATA
GCCTCTCCACCCAAGCGGCCGGAGAACCTGCGTGCAATCCATCTTGTTCAATCATGCGAAACGATCCTCA
TCCTGTCTCTTGATCAGATCCGAAAATGGATATACAAGCTCCCGGGAGCTTTTTGCAAAAGCCTAGGCCT
CCAAAAAAGCCTCCTCACTACTTCTGGAATAGCTCAGAGGCAGAGGCGGCCTCGGCCTCTGCATAAATAA
AAAAAATTAGTCAGCCATGGGGCGGAGAATGGGCGGAACTGGGCGGAGTTAGGGGCGGGATGGGCGGAGT
TAGGGGCGGGACTATGGTTGCTGACTAATTGAGATGCATGCTTTGCATACTTCTGCCTGCTGGGGAGCCT
GGGGACTTTCCACACCTGGTTGCTGACTAATTGAGATGCATGCTTTGCATACTTCTGCCTGCTGGGGAGC
CTGGGGACTTTCCACACCCTAACTGACACACATTCCACAGAATTAATTCGCGTTAAATTTTTGTTAAATC
AGCTCATTTTTTAACCAATAGGCCGAAATCGGCAAAATCCCTTATAAATCAAAAGAATAGACCGAGATAG
GGT
[37 nt withheld, positions 2734-2770]
AAAGAACGTGGACTCCAACGTCAAAGG
[49 nt withheld, positions 2798-2846]
T
[91 nt withheld, positions 2848-2938]
G
[124 nt withheld, positions 2940-3063]
GGGGATACCCCCTAGAGCCCCAGCTGGTTCTTTCCGCCTCAGAAGCCATAGAGCCCACCGCATCCCCAGC
ATGCCTGCTATTGTCTTCCCAATCCTCCCCCTTGCTGTCCTGCCCCACCCCACCCCCCAGAATAGAATGA
CACCTACTCAGACAATGCGATGCAATTTCCTCATTTTATTAGGAAAGGACAGTGGGAGTGGCACCTTCCA
GGGTCAAGGAAGGCACGGGGGAGGGGCAAACAACAGATGGCTGGCAACTAGAAGGCACAGTCGAGGCTGA
TCAGCGGGTTTAAACGGGCCCTCTAGATTAGGCAGGGGCCACCTGAGAAGTCTCGGTCTTAGACACGGTG
GTGCTGGCCTCATCGAATTCACCGGTGCGTCCACCGGTATCGATGCAAGACAGGATCTTGAGGAAGGCTT
TCCGGAACTCGATATTGAAGGTGGTATAGATCACAGGGTTGAGGGCGCTATTCACGTAGCCCAGCCATGT
CGTGGCACTGTAAAGCTCTGGGGACACGTGGCATGTCTGGCAGTGGGTATTGAGAACATGGGTCAAGAAG
AAGGGCAGCCAGCAGACAATGAAGGCCCCAAGCACAATGGCCACCATTTGGGTTGCCTTCTTCTCCCGAA
GTGGCACTCCCCGAGGTTGCAGGGGCCCCAGCTTCAAAGATGTCGATAATCTGCCATTGCTGAGTTTTCG
AACTTCTAAGCTGAGCTTGGGCGCTATGGTGGGACTCAGGGAATTCCGAGTCTTCTCCTCTCTTTTCAAC
TCTCCTCCTCTTTCTTGGAAGCCTGGTCCACCCAAGGCAGTGTCCTGGCAGATGCTGTAGTAACGCTTCA
GCTCCAGATGTGCCGGGTCAGGAGAGAGGGTTTGCTGGGGGAAGCCAGGCTTGACACTGTTGCACTGACT
GTTCTGTCGAGTGAGGATCCTTTTCCGTCTCCTTTGTTTCAGCACCACATAGATTCTGGCATAGACAAGG
ACAGTCACTCCAAAGGGCAGGTAGAAGGACACCACTGAAGAGTAGATGACAAAATCAGGGTTGGAGATGG
AGCAGACAGTGGGGTCCTCTGTGGTATTAAAGCCAAACAGAAGAGGGCAGGACACAGCAAAGGCCAGTAC
CCAGACGGCCGTGATCATGAGGGCCACGCGCCGACAGGAGCTCTGTCCCGTGCCATGCTGGTAGTGAACG
GGCATGACCACTGCAGTGTACCTGTCTATGCTGATGGCACAGAGATTAAGGATGCTGGCTGTACACATCA
TGACATCCAGGGTGACAAAAACATCACAGCAAATGCGGCTGAAATTCCAGACTCCACCTGTCACCTCCAG
GTATACCACCCAGGGCATCACCAAGGTGGCCACCAGCAAGTCTGCCACAGCCAGGCTCACTACTAAGTAG
TTGGTGGTAGTCTGCAGGGCCCGCTCCTTCAGCACAGCCATGCACACCAGGCCATTGCCGAAGACGATGG
CCAGGATGAGCGCGCAGTAGGAGAGGGCATAGTAGGCATGTGGGCGGGCCTGGCTGGCACCTGTGGAGTT
CTCTGCCCCACAGGTGTAGTTCAGGTGGCCACTCAGCTGGCTCAGAGATGCCATATCGATGCTGGCGTCA
TCATCGTCCTTGTAGTCGGCGAATACCAGGCAGAAGATGTAGCTCAGGGCGATGATCGTCTTCATGGTGG
CGCGGCCGCTAAGCTTAAGTTTAAACGCTAGCCAGCTTGGGTCTCCCTATAGTGAGTCGTATTAATTTCG
ATAAGCCAGTAAGCAGTGGGTTCTCTAGTTAGCCAGAGAGCTCTGCTTATATAGACCTCCCACCGTACAC
GCCTACCGCCCATTTGCGTCAATGGGGCGGAGTTGTTACGACATTTTGGAAAGTCCCGTTGATTTTGGTG
CCAAAACAAACTCCCATTGACGTCAATGGGGTGGAGACTTGGAAATCCCCGTGAGTCAAACCGCTATCCA
CGCCCATTGATGTACTGCCAAAACCGCATCACCATGGTAATAGCGATGACTAATACGTAGATGTACTGCC
AAGTAGGAAAGTCCCATAAGGTCATGTACTGGGCATAATGCCAGGCGGGCCATTTACCGTCATTGACGTC
AATAGGGGGCGTACTTGGCATATGATACACTTGATGTACTGCCAAGTGGGCAGTTTACCGTAAATACTCC
ACCCATTGACGTCAATGGAAAGTCCCTATTGGCGTTACTATGGGAACATACGTCATTATTGACGTCAATG
GGCGGGGGTCGTTGGGCGGTCAGCCAGGCGGGCCATTTACCGTAAGTTATGTAACGCGGAACTCCATATA
TGGGCTATGAACTAATGACCCCGTAATTGATTACTATTAATAACTAGTCAATAATCAATGTCAACGCGTA
TATCTGGCCCGTACATCGCGAAGCAGCGCAAAACGCCTAACCCTAAGCAGATTCTTCATGCAAATGTCGG
TCAAGCCTTGCCTTGTTGTAGCTTAAATTTTGCTCGCGCACTACTCAGCGACCTCCAACACACAAGCAGG
GAGCAGATACTGGCTTAACTATGCGGCATCAGAGCAGATTGTACTGAGAGTGCACCATAGGGGATCGGGA
GATCTCCCGATCCGTCGACGTCAGGTGGCACTTTTCGGGGAAATGTGCGCGGAACCCCTATTTGTTTATT
TTTCTAAATACATTCAAATATGTATCCGCTCATGAGACAATAACCCTGATAAATGCTTCAATAATATTGA
AAAAGGAAGAGTATGAGTATTCAACATTTCCGTGTCGCCCTTATTCCCTTTTTTGCGGCATTTTGCCTTC
CTGTTTTTGCTCACCCAGAAACGCTGGTGAAAGTAAAAGATGCTGAAGATCAGTTGGGTGCACGAGTGGG
TTACATCGAACTGGATCTCAACAGCGGTAAGATCCTTGAGAGTTTTCGCCCCGAAGAACGTTTTCCAATG
ATGAGCACTTTTAAAGTTCTGCTATGTGGCGCGGTATTATCCCGTATTGACGCCGGGCAAGAGCAACTCG
GTCGCCGCATACACTATTCTCAGAATGACTTGGTTGAGTACTCACCAGTCACAGAAAAGCATCTTACGGA
TGGCATGACAGTAAGAGAATTATGCAGTGCTGCCATAACCATGAGTGATAACACTGCGGCCAACTTACTT
CTGACAACGATCGGAGGACCGAAGGAGCTAACCGCTTTTTTGCACAACATGGGGGATCATGTAACTCGCC
TTGATCGTTGGGAACCGGAGCTGAATGAAGCCATACCAAACGACGAGCGTGACACCACGATGCCTGTAGC
AATGGCAACAACGTTGCGCAAACTATTAACTGGCGAACTACTTACTCTAGCTTCCCGGCAACAATTAATA
GACTGGATGGAGGCGGATAAAGTTGCAGGACCACTTCTGCGCTCGGCCCTTCCGGCTGGCTGGTTTATTG
CTGATAAATCTGGAGCCGGTGAGCGTGGGTCTCGCGGTATCATTGCAGCACTGGGGCCAGATGGTAAGCC
CTCCCGTATCGTAGTTATCTACACGACGGGGAGTCAGGCAACTATGGATGAACGAAATAGACAGATCGCT
GAGATAGGTGCCTCACTGATTAAGCATTGGTAACTGTCAGACCAAGTTTACTCATATATACTTTAGATTG
ATTTAAAACTTCATTTTTAATTTAAAAGGATCTAGGT
